>Addgene plasmid #141873 | TFORF1809 | addgene full sequence | sequence record 404051 | Addgene NGS Result
GGCTCCGGTGCCCGTCAGTGGGCAGAGCGCACATCGCCCACAGTCCCCGAGAAGTTGGGGGGAGGGGTCG
GCAATTGAACCGGTGCCTAGAGAAGGTGGCGCGGGGTAAACTGGGAAAGTGATGTCGTGTACTGGCTCCG
CCTTTTTCCCGAGGGTGGGGGAGAACCGTATATAAGTGCAGTAGTCGCCGTGAACGTTCTTTTTCGCAAC
GGGTTTGCCGCCAGAACACAGGTAAGTGCCGTGTGTGGTTCCCGCGGGCCTGGCCTCTTTACGGGTTATG
GCCCTTGCGTGCCTTGAATTACTTCCACCTGGCTGCAGTACGTGATTCTTGATCCCGAGCTTCGGGTTGG
AAGTGGGTGGGAGAGTTCGAGGCCTTGCGCTTAAGGAGCCCCTTCGCCTCGTGCTTGAGTTGAGGCCTGG
CCTGGGCGCTGGGGCCGCCGCGTGCGAATCTGGTGGCACCTTCGCGCCTGTCTCGCTGCTTTCGATAAGT
CTCTAGCCATTTAAAATTTTTGATGACCTGCTGCGACGCTTTTTTTCTGGCAAGATAGTCTTGTAAATGC
GGGCCAAGATCTGCACACTGGTATTTCGGTTTTTGGGGCCGCGGGCGGCGACGGGGCCCGTGCGTCCCAG
CGCACATGTTCGGCGAGGCGGGGCCTGCGAGCGCGGCCACCGAGAATCGGACGGGGGTAGTCTCAAGCTG
GCCGGCCTGCTCTGGTGCCTGGCCTCGCGCCGCCGTGTATCGCCCCGCCCTGGGCGGCAAGGCTGGCCCG
GTCGGCACCAGTTGCGTGAGCGGAAAGATGGCCGCTTCCCGGCCCTGCTGCAGGGAGCTCAAAATGGAGG
ACGCGGCGCTCGGGAGAGCGGGCGGGTGAGTCACCCACACAAAGGAAAAGGGCCTTTCCGTCCTCAGCCG
TCGCTTCATGTGACTCCACGGAGTACCGGGCGCCGTCCAGGCACCTCGATTAGTTCTCGAGCTTTTGGAG
TACGTCGTCTTTAGGTTGGGGGGAGGGGTTTTATGCGATGGAGTTTCCCCACACTGAGTGGGTGGAGACT
GAAGTTAGGCCAGCTTGGCACTTGATGTAATTCTCCTTGGAATTTGCCCTTTTTGAGTTTGGATCTTGGT
TCATTCTCAAGCCTCAGACAGTGGTTCAAAGTTTTTTTCTTCCATTTCAGGTGTCGTGAGGCTAGCACCG
CCACCATGGCCATGAGTGAGCTGGGCACTCGGAAGCCCAGCGATGGCACTGTTTCTCATCTGCTCAATGT
GGTGGAGAGTGAGCTTCAGGCAGGGAGGGAAAAAGGCGACCCTACGGAGAAGCAACTTCAGATCATCCTG
GAGGATGCACCTCTCTGGCAGAGATTCAAGGAAGTCACTAATGAGATGATTGTGACCAAGAATGGCAGAC
GGATGTTTCCAGTCCTAAAGATTAGTGTCACAGGGTTGGACCCCAATGCCATGTACTCCCTCCTGCTGGA
CTTTGTCCCTACGGACAGTCACCGCTGGAAGTACGTCAACGGGGAATGGGTGCCCGCTGGCAAGCCAGAG
GTCTCCAGCCACAGCTGCGTCTACATTCACCCGGACTCCCCCAACTTTGGGGCCCACTGGATGAAAGCTC
CCATCTCCTTCAGCAAAGTGAAGCTGACCAACAAGCTCAATGGAGGCGGGCAGATAATGTTGAATTCTCT
GCATAAATATGAACCCCAGGTTCACATAGTGCGTGTTGGAAGTGCCCATCGAATGGTAACAAACTGCTCC
TTCCCTGAAACCCAGTTCATAGCCGTGACTGCCTATCAGAATGAGGAGATAACGGCTCTCAAAATCAAGT
ACAATCCTTTTGCCAAAGCCTTCTTGGATGCCAAGGAAAGAAATCACCTAAGAGACGTACCGGAGGCTAT
CTCTGAGAGCCAGCATGTGACCTATTCTCACTTGGGAGGCTGGATCTTTTCCAATCCAGATGGAGTGTGC
ACAGCAGGAAACTCCAATTACCAGTATGCCGCTCCTCTGCCTCTGCCTGCTCCCCACACCCACCATGGCT
GTGAGCACTATTCGGGTCTCCGAGGACACCGGCAGGCTCCCTACCCTTCTGCGTACATGCACAGAAACCA
TTCTCCCTCAGTGAATTTGATAGAAAGCTCAAGCAATAATCTGCAAGTTTTCTCGGGACCTGACAGCTGG
ACTTCCTTATCCTCCACACCCCATGCCAGCATCCTGTCTGTACCCCACACCAACGGACCAATCAATCCAG
GGCCCAGCCCCTACCCGTGCCTGTGGACCATCAGCAATGGTGCCGGAGGCCCCAGTGGGCCAGGCCCGGA
GGTGCACGCCAGCACCCCAGGAGCATTTCTCCTCGGAAACCCAGCTGTGACTTCACCCCCTTCTGTGCTC
TCCACCCAAGCACCCACTTCGGCTGGTGTGGAGGTTCTGGGGGAGCCCTCGCTAACCAGCATTGCTGTGT
CCACCTGGACAGCAGTGGCCTCGCATCCCTTCGCGGGCTGGGGTGGCCCAGGAGCGGGTGGGCACCATTC
TCCTTCCTCACTGGATGGTTAGTAATGAACTAGTCCGTAACTTGAAAGTATTTCGATTTCTTGGCTTTAT
ATATCTTGTGGAAAGGACGATTCGTTTCTGGATAAAGAGAAACTACGCGTTAAGTCGACAATCAACCTCT
GGATTACAAAATTTGTGAAAGATTGACTGGTATTCTTAACTATGTTGCTCCTTTTACGCTATGTGGATAC
GCTGCTTTAATGCCTTTGTATCATGCTATTGCTTCCCGTATGGCTTTCATTTTCTCCTCCTTGTATAAAT
CCTGGTTGCTGTCTCTTTATGAGGAGTTGTGGCCCGTTGTCAGGCAACGTGGCGTGGTGTGCACTGTGTT
TGCTGACGCAACCCCCACTGGTTGGGGCATTGCCACCACCTGTCAGCTCCTTTCCGGGACTTTCGCTTTC
CCCCTCCCTATTGCCACGGCGGAACTCATCGCCGCCTGCCTTGCCCGCTGCTGGACAGGGGCTCGGCTGT
TGGGCACTGACAATTCCGTGGTGTTGTCGGGGAAATCATCGTCCTTTCCTTGGCTGCTCGCCTGTGTTGC
CACCTGGATTCTGCGCGGGACGTCCTTCTGCTACGTCCCTTCGGCCCTCAATCCAGCGGACCTTCCTTCC
CGCGGCCTGCTGCCGGCTCTGCGGCCTCTTCCGCGTCTTCGCCTTCGCCCTCAGACGAGTCGGATCTCCC
TTTGGGCCGCCTCCCCGCGTCGACTTTAAGACCAATGACTTACAAGGCAGCTGTAGATCTTAGCCACTTT
TTAAAAGAAAAGGGGGGACTGGAAGGGCTAATTCACTCCCAACGAAGACAAGATCTGCTTTTTGCTTGTA
CTGGGTCTCTCTGGTTAGACCAGATCTGAGCCTGGGAGCTCTCTGGCTAACTAGGGAACCCACTGCTTAA
GCCTCAATAAAGCTTGCCTTGAGTGCTTCAAGTAGTGTGTGCCCGTCTGTTGTGTGACTCTGGTAACTAG
AGATCCCTCAGACCCTTTTAGTCAGTGTGGAAAATCTCTAGCAGTACGTATAGTAGTTCATGTCATCTTA
TTATTCAGTATTTATAACTTGCAAAGAAATGAATATCAGAGAGTGAGAGGAACTTGTTTATTGCAGCTTA
TAATGGTTACAAATAAAGCAATAGCATCACAAATTTCACAAATAAAGCATTTTTTTCACTGCATTCTAGT
TGTGGTTTGTCCAAACTCATCAATGTATCTTATCATGTCTGGCTCTAGCTATCCCGCCCCTAACTCCGCC
CATCCCGCCCCTAACTCCGCCCAGTTCCGCCCATTCTCCGCCCCATGGCTGACTAATTTTTTTTATTTAT
GCAGAGGCCGAGGCCGCCTCGGCCTCTGAGCTATTCCAGAAGTAGTGAGGAGGCTTTTTTGGAGGCCTAG
GGACGTACCCAATTCGCCCTATAGTGAGTCGTATTACGCGCGCTCACTGGCCGTCGTTTTACAACGTCGT
GACTGGGAAAACCCTGGCGTTACCCAACTTAATCGCCTTGCAGCACATCCCCCTTTCGCCAGCTGGCGTA
ATAGCGAAGAGGCCCGCACCGATCGCCCTTCCCAACAGTTGCGCAGCCTGAATGGCGAATGGG
[124 nt withheld, positions 4124-4247]
C
[91 nt withheld, positions 4249-4339]
A
[49 nt withheld, positions 4341-4389]
CCTTTGACGTTGGAGTCCACGTTCTTT
[37 nt withheld, positions 4417-4453]
ACCCTATCTCGGTCTATTCTTTTGATTTATAAGGGATTTTGCCGATTTCGGCCTATTGGTTAAAAAATGA
GCTGATTTAACAAAAATTTAACGCGAATTTTAACAAAATATTAACGCTTACAATTTAGGTGGCACTTTTC
GGGGAAATGTGCGCGGAACCCCTATTTGTTTATTTTTCTAAATACATTCAAATATGTATCCGCTCATGAG
ACAATAACCCTGATAAATGCTTCAATAATATTGAAAAAGGAAGAGTATGAGTATTCAACATTTCCGTGTC
GCCCTTATTCCCTTTTTTGCGGCATTTTGCCTTCCTGTTTTTGCTCACCCAGAAACGCTGGTGAAAGTAA
AAGATGCTGAAGATCAGTTGGGTGCACGAGTGGGTTACATCGAACTGGATCTCAACAGCGGTAAGATCCT
TGAGAGTTTTCGCCCCGAAGAACGTTTTCCAATGATGAGCACTTTTAAAGTTCTGCTATGTGGCGCGGTA
TTATCCCGTATTGACGCCGGGCAAGAGCAACTCGGTCGCCGCATACACTATTCTCAGAATGACTTGGTTG
AGTACTCACCAGTCACAGAAAAGCATCTTACGGATGGCATGACAGTAAGAGAATTATGCAGTGCTGCCAT
AACCATGAGTGATAACACTGCGGCCAACTTACTTCTGACAACGATCGGAGGACCGAAGGAGCTAACCGCT
TTTTTGCACAACATGGGGGATCATGTAACTCGCCTTGATCGTTGGGAACCGGAGCTGAATGAAGCCATAC
CAAACGACGAGCGTGACACCACGATGCCTGTAGCAATGGCAACAACGTTGCGCAAACTATTAACTGGCGA
ACTACTTACTCTAGCTTCCCGGCAACAATTAATAGACTGGATGGAGGCGGATAAAGTTGCAGGACCACTT
CTGCGCTCGGCCCTTCCGGCTGGCTGGTTTATTGCTGATAAATCTGGAGCCGGTGAGCGTGGGTCTCGCG
GTATCATTGCAGCACTGGGGCCAGATGGTAAGCCCTCCCGTATCGTAGTTATCTACACGACGGGGAGTCA
GGCAACTATGGATGAACGAAATAGACAGATCGCTGAGATAGGTGCCTCACTGATTAAGCATTGGTAACTG
TCAGACCAAGTTTACTCATATATACTTTAGATTGATTTAAAACTTCATTTTTAATTTAAAAGGATCTAGG
TGAAGATCCTTTTTGATAATCTCATGACCAAAATCCCTTAACGTGAGTTTTCGTTCCACTGAGCGTCAGA
CCCCGTAGAAAAGATCAAAGGATCTTCTTGAGATCCTTTTTTTCTGCGCGTAATCTGCTGCTTGCAAACA
AAAAAACCACCGCTACCAGCGGTGGTTTGTTTGCCGGATCAAGAGCTACCAACTCTTTTTCCGAAGGTAA
CTGGCTTCAGCAGAGCGCAGATACCAAATACTGTTCTTCTAGTGTAGCCGTAGTTAGGCCACCACTTCAA
GAACTCTGTAGCACCGCCTACATACCTCGCTCTGCTAATCCTGTTACCAGTGGCTGCTGCCAGTGGCGAT
AAGTCGTGTCTTACCGGGTTGGACTCAAGACGATAGTTACCGGATAAGGCGCAGCGGTCGGGCTGAACGG
GGGGTTCGTGCACACAGCCCAGCTTGGAGCGAACGACCTACACCGAACTGAGATACCTACAGCGTGAGCT
ATGAGAAAGCGCCACGCTTCCCGAAGGGAGAAAGGCGGACAGGTATCCGGTAAGCGGCAGGGTCGGAACA
GGAGAGCGCACGAGGGAGCTTCCAGGGGGAAACGCCTGGTATCTTTATAGTCCTGTCGGGTTTCGCCACC
TCTGACTTGAGCGTCGATTTTTGTGATGCTCGTCAGGGGGGCGGAGCCTATGGAAAAACGCCAGCAACGC
GGCCTTTTTACGGTTCCTGGCCTTTTGCTGGCCTTTTGCTCACATGTTCTTTCCTGCGTTATCCCCTGAT
TCTGTGGATAACCGTATTACCGCCTTTGAGTGAGCTGATACCGCTCGCCGCAGCCGAACGACCGAGCGCA
GCGAGTCAGTGAGCGAGGAAGCGGAAGAGCGCCCAATACGCAAACCGCCTCTCCCCGCGCGTTGGCCGAT
TCATTAATGCAGCTGGCACGACAGGTTTCCCGACTGGAAAGCGGGCAGTGAGCGCAACGCAATTAATGTG
AGTTAGCTCACTCATTAGGCACCCCAGGCTTTACACTTTATGCTTCCGGCTCGTATGTTGTGTGGAATTG
TGAGCGGATAACAATTTCACACAGGAAACAGCTATGACCATGATTACGCCAAGCGCGCAATTAACCCTCA
CTAAAGGGAACAAAAGCTGGAGCTGCAAGCTTAATGTAGTCTTATGCAATACTCTTGTAGTCTTGCAACA
TGGTAACGATGAGTTAGCAACATGCCTTACAAGGAGAGAAAAAGCACCGTGCATGCCGATTGGTGGAAGT
AAGGTGGTACGATCGTGCCTTATTAGGAAGGCAACAGACGGGTCTGACATGGATTGGACGAACCACTGAA
TTGCCGCATTGCAGAGATATTGTATTTAAGTGCCTAGCTCGATACATAAACGGGTCTCTCTGGTTAGACC
AGATCTGAGCCTGGGAGCTCTCTGGCTAACTAGGGAACCCACTGCTTAAGCCTCAATAAAGCTTGCCTTG
AGTGCTTCAAGTAGTGTGTGCCCGTCTGTTGTGTGACTCTGGTAACTAGAGATCCCTCAGACCCTTTTAG
TCAGTGTGGAAAATCTCTAGCAGTGGCGCCCGAACAGGGACTTGAAAGCGAAAGGGAAACCAGAGGAGCT
CTCTCGACGCAGGACTCGGCTTGCTGAAGCGCGCACGGCAAGAGGCGAGGGGCGGCGACTGGTGAGTACG
CCAAAAATTTTGACTAGCGGAGGCTAGAAGGAGAGAGATGGGTGCGAGAGCGTCAGTATTAAGCGGGGGA
GAATTAGATCGCGATGGGAAAAAATTCGGTTAAGGCCAGGGGGAAAGAAAAAATATAAATTAAAACATAT
AGTATGGGCAAGCAGGGAGCTAGAACGATTCGCAGTTAATCCTGGCCTGTTAGAAACATCAGAAGGCTGT
AGACAAATACTGGGACAGCTACAACCATCCCTTCAGACAGGATCAGAAGAACTTAGATCATTATATAATA
CAGTAGCAACCCTCTATTGTGTGCATCAAAGGATAGAGATAAAAGACACCAAGGAAGCTTTAGACAAGAT
AGAGGAAGAGCAAAACAAAAGTAAGACCACCGCACAGCAAGCGGCCGCTGATCTTCAGACCTGGAGGAGG
AGATATGAGGGACAATTGGAGAAGTGAATTATATAAATATAAAGTAGTAAAAATTGAACCATTAGGAGTA
GCACCCACCAAGGCAAAGAGAAGAGTGGTGCAGAGAGAAAAAAGAGCAGTGGGAATAGGAGCTTTGTTCC
TTGGGTTCTTGGGAGCAGCAGGAAGCACTATGGGCGCAGCGTCAATGACGCTGACGGTACAGGCCAGACA
ATTATTGTCTGGTATAGTGCAGCAGCAGAACAATTTGCTGAGGGCTATTGAGGCGCAACAGCATCTGTTG
CAACTCACAGTCTGGGGCATCAAGCAGCTCCAGGCAAGAATCCTGGCTGTGGAAAGATACCTAAAGGATC
AACAGCTCCTGGGGATTTGGGGTTGCTCTGGAAAACTCATTTGCACCACTGCTGTGCCTTGGAATGCTAG
TTGGAGTAATAAATCTCTGGAACAGATTTGGAATCACACGACCTGGATGGAGTGGGACAGAGAAATTAAC
AATTACACAAGCTTAATACACTCCTTAATTGAAGAATCGCAAAACCAGCAAGAAAAGAATGAACAAGAAT
TATTGGAATTAGATAAATGGGCAAGTTTGTGGAATTGGTTTAACATAACAAATTGGCTGTGGTATATAAA
ATTATTCATAATGATAGTAGGAGGCTTGGTAGGTTTAAGAATAGTTTTTGCTGTACTTTCTATAGTGAAT
AGAGTTAGGCAGGGATATTCACCATTATCGTTTCAGACCCACCTCCCAACCCCGAGGGGACCCATGCATT
GCATCTCAATTAGTCAGCAACCAGGTGTGGAAAGTCCCCAGGCTCCCCAGCAGGCAGAAGTATGCAAAGC
ATGCGTCTCAATTAGTCAGCAACCATAGTCCCGCCCCTAACTCCGCCCATCCCGCCCCTAACTCCGCCCA
GTTCCGCCCATTCTCCGCCCCATGGCTGACTAATTTTTTTTATTTATGCAGAGGCCGAGGCCGCCTCGGC
CTCTGAGCTATTCCAGAAGTAGTGAGGAGGCTTTTTTGGAGGCCTAGGCTTTTGCAAAAAGCTTTCTAGA
GGTACCACCGGAGCTTACCATGACCGAGTACAAGCCCACGGTGCGCCTCGCCACCCGCGACGACGTCCCC
AGGGCCGTACGCACCCTCGCCGCCGCGTTCGCCGACTACCCCGCCACGCGCCACACCGTCGATCCGGACC
GCCACATCGAGCGGGTCACCGAGCTGCAAGAACTCTTCCTCACGCGCGTCGGGCTCGACATCGGCAAGGT
GTGGGTCGCGGACGACGGCGCCGCCGTGGCGGTCTGGACCACGCCGGAGAGCGTCGAAGCGGGGGCGGTG
TTCGCCGAGATCGGCCCGCGCATGGCCGAGTTGAGCGGTTCCCGGCTGGCCGCGCAGCAACAGATGGAAG
GCCTCCTGGCGCCGCACCGGCCCAAGGAGCCCGCGTGGTTCCTGGCCACCGTCGGCGTCTCGCCCGACCA
CCAGGGCAAGGGTCTGGGCAGCGCCGTCGTGCTCCCCGGAGTGGAGGCGGCCGAGCGCGCCGGGGTGCCC
GCCTTCCTGGAGACCTCCGCGCCCCGCAACCTCCCCTTCTACGAGCGGCTCGGCTTCACCGTCACCGCCG
ACGTCGAGGTGCCCGAAGGACCGCGCACCTGGTGCATGACCCGCAAGCCCGGTGCCAGTTAACGAATTCT
AGATCTTGAGACAAATGGCAGTATTCATCCACAATTTTAAAAGAAAAGGGGGGATTGGGGGGTACAGTGC
AGGGGAAAGAATAGTAGACATAATAGCAACAGACATACAAACTAAAGAATTACAAAAACAAATTACAAAA
ATTCAAAATTTTCGGGTTTATTACAGGGACAGCAGAGATCCACTTTGGCGCCGGCTCGAGGCCTGCAGGT
GCAAAGATGGATAAAGTTTTAAACAGAGAGGAATCTTTGCAGCTAATGGACCTTCTAGGTCTTGAAAGGA
GTGGGAATT
Features (pLannotate 1.2.2; 31 found; start..end, strand, type, name):
      1..1179    +  promoter       EF-1α promoter: strong constitutive promoter for human elongation factor EF-1α
   1196..2539    +  CDS            TBX19: TBX19_HUMAN - Also known as TPIT. Experimental evidence at protein level: Swiss-Prot protein existence level 1. Transcriptional regulator involved in developmental processes. Can activate POMC gene expression and repress the alpha glycoprotein subunit and thyroid-stimulating hormone beta promoters. From Homo sapiens (Human).
   2555..2608    +  promoter       U6 promoter (fragment): RNA polymerase III promoter for human U6 snRNA
   2650..3238    +  misc_feature   WPRE: woodchuck hepatitis virus posttranscriptional regulatory element
   3289..3308    +  misc_feature   cPPT/CTS (fragment): central polypurine tract and central termination sequence of HIV-1
   3310..3543    +  LTR            3' LTR (ΔU3): self-inactivating 3' long terminal repeat (LTR) from HIV-1
   3621..3742    +  polyA_signal   SV40 poly(A) signal: SV40 polyadenylation signal
   3782..3917    +  rep_origin     SV40 ori: SV40 origin of replication
   3938..3956    -  promoter       T7 promoter: promoter for bacteriophage T7 RNA polymerase
   3964..4119    +  CDS            lacZα (fragment): LacZα fragment of β-galactosidase; lacZ fragment
   4124..4552    +  rep_origin     f1 ori (sequence partly withheld): f1 bacteriophage origin of replication; arrow indicates direction of (+) strand synthesis
   4605..4709    +  promoter       AmpR promoter: bla
   4710..5570    +  CDS            AmpR: β-lactamase; bla; confers resistance to ampicillin, carbenicillin, and related antibiotics
   5741..6329    +  rep_origin     ori: high-copy-number ColE1/pMB1/pBR322/pUC origin of replication
   6512..6604    +  CDS            lacI (fragment): lac repressor; lacI; The lac repressor binds to the lac operator to inhibit transcription in E. coli. This inhibition can be relieved by adding lactose or isopropyl-β-D-thiogalactopyranoside (IPTG).
   6617..6638    +  protein_bind   CAP binding site: CAP binding activates transcription in the presence of cAMP. E. coli catabolite activator protein
   6653..6683    +  promoter       lac promoter: promoter for the E. coli lac operon
   6691..6707    +  protein_bind   lac operator: The lac repressor binds to the lac operator to inhibit transcription in E. coli. This inhibition can be relieved by adding lactose or isopropyl-β-D-thiogalactopyranoside (IPTG). lac repressor encoded by lacI
   6752..6770    +  promoter       T3 promoter: promoter for bacteriophage T3 RNA polymerase
   6798..7024    +  promoter       RSV promoter: Rous sarcoma virus enhancer/promoter
   7025..7205    +  LTR            5' LTR (truncated): truncated 5' long terminal repeat (LTR) from HIV-1
   7252..7377    +  misc_feature   HIV-1 Ψ: packaging signal of human immunodeficiency virus type 1
   7361..7724    +  CDS            HIV-1 gag (fragment): gag protein from human immunodeficiency virus 1; gag
   7870..8103    +  misc_feature   RRE: The Rev response element (RRE) of HIV-1 allows for Rev-dependent mRNA export from the nucleus to the cytoplasm.
   8480..8506    +  CDS            Rev (fragment): human immunodeficiency virus 1 (HIV-1) Rev protein; rev; enhances nuclear export of unspliced and incompletely spliced viral mRNAs
   8513..8536    +  promoter       SV40 promoter (fragment): SV40 early promoter
   8537..8608    +  promoter       SV40 promoter (fragment): SV40 enhancer and early promoter
   8632..8767    +  rep_origin     SV40 ori: SV40 origin of replication
   8813..9409    +  CDS            PuroR (fragment): puromycin N-acetyltransferase; pac from Streptomyces; confers resistance to puromycin
   9458..9575    +  misc_feature   cPPT/CTS: central polypurine tract and central termination sequence of HIV-1
   9640..9706    +  CDS            small t antigen (fragment): SV40 (simian virus 40) small t antigen
