[The description below was written by a language model from this plasmid's Addgene catalogue record and pLannotate feature annotations shown in this document.]
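Description:
TFORF1809 is a lentiviral mammalian expression plasmid built on the pLX_TRC317 backbone, one member of a barcoded library of transcription factor open reading frames. It carries the human TBX19 (TPIT) coding sequence, a T-box transcriptional regulator that can activate POMC expression, under the strong constitutive EF-1α promoter. According to the record, each library member carries a unique 24-bp barcode so that the transcription factor can be identified by sequencing in pooled overexpression screens. The feature table does not annotate the barcode itself, so its exact position is not stated. Downstream of the ORF lies a short fragment matching the U6 promoter, followed by a WPRE, which enhances transcript stability and expression.

The viral portion has a third-generation, self-inactivating layout. An RSV promoter drives a truncated HIV-1 5' LTR, followed by the Ψ packaging signal with a partial gag sequence, the RRE for Rev-dependent nuclear export, and a cPPT/CTS. The unit is closed by a ΔU3 3' LTR, which inactivates LTR promoter activity after integration, and an SV40 polyadenylation signal lies beyond it. Within the proviral region, upstream of the EF-1α cassette, SV40 early promoter/origin sequences drive puromycin N-acetyltransferase, allowing selection of transduced cells. In bacteria the plasmid is maintained through a high-copy ColE1/pUC-type origin with ampicillin resistance, and an f1 origin and remnants of lac and T7/T3 cloning-vector sequences are also present. The depositor notes that the plasmid may recombine during propagation, as is common for LTR-containing vectors. It is intended for producing lentivirus to overexpress TBX19, singly or in pooled directed-differentiation screens.
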