Addgene plasmid #141873: TFORF1809
Purpose: Lentiviral vector for overexpressing transcription factor ORFs with unique 24-bp barcodes. Barcodes facilitate identification of transcription factors in pooled screens.
Depositing lab: Feng Zhang. Depositing organization: Broad Institute. Publication: A transcription factor atlas of directed differentiation. Joung J, Ma S, Tay T, Geiger-Schuller KR, Kirchgatterer PC, Verdine VK, Guo B, Arias-Garcia MA, Allen WE, Singh A, Kuksenko O, Abudayyeh OO, Gootenberg JS, Fu Z, Macrae RK, Buenrostro JD, Regev A, Zhang F. Cell. 2023 Jan 5;186(1):209-229.e26. doi: 10.1016/j.cell.2022.11.026. PubMed 36608654.
Backbone
  Vector backbone: pLX_TRC317
  Backbone manufacturer: Broad Institute Genetic Perturbation Platform
  Backbone size w/o insert (bp): 8264
  Vector type: Mammalian Expression, Lentiviral
  Selectable markers: Puromycin
Growth in bacteria
  Bacterial resistance: Ampicillin, 100 μg/mL
  Growth temperature: 37°C
  Growth strain: NEB Stable
  Copy number: High Copy
Gene/Insert
  Gene/Insert name: TBX19
  Species: H. sapiens (human)
  Insert size (bp): 1448
  Entrez Gene: TBX19 (a.k.a. TPIT, TBS19, FLJ26302, FLJ34085, FLJ34543, dJ747L4.1)
  Promoter: EF1a
  Cloning method: Unknown
  Sequencing primers: 5′ GGGTGGAGACTGAAGTTAGGCCAG; 3′ CACATAGCGTAAAAGGAGCAACATAG
Terms and licenses: Academic/Nonprofit Terms; Industry Terms: Not Available to Industry
Depositor comments: NM_005149,ENST00000367821 . The transcription factor ORF portion of this plasmid was synthesized by Genewiz. Please test multiple small colonies in case of plasmid recombination. To make this collection available in a timely manner, a portion of this collection was not fully sequenced by Addgene. If an Addgene verified full plasmid sequence is not available, please contact us prior to placing an order to request the full sequence.
How to cite: TFORF1809 was a gift from Feng Zhang (Addgene plasmid # 141873 ; http://n2t.net/addgene:141873 ; RRID:Addgene_141873)
