>Addgene plasmid #141873 | TFORF1809 | depositor partial sequence | sequence record 277756 | Insert
ACCGCCACCATGGCCATGAGTGAGCTGGGCACTCGGAAGCCCAGCGATGGCACTGTTTCTCATCTGCTCA
ATGTGGTGGAGAGTGAGCTTCAGGCAGGGAGGGAAAAAGGCGACCCTACGGAGAAGCAACTTCAGATCAT
CCTGGAGGATGCACCTCTCTGGCAGAGATTCAAGGAAGTCACTAATGAGATGATTGTGACCAAGAATGGC
AGACGGATGTTTCCAGTCCTAAAGATTAGTGTCACAGGGTTGGACCCCAATGCCATGTACTCCCTCCTGC
TGGACTTTGTCCCTACGGACAGTCACCGCTGGAAGTACGTCAACGGGGAATGGGTGCCCGCTGGCAAGCC
AGAGGTCTCCAGCCACAGCTGCGTCTACATTCACCCGGACTCCCCCAACTTTGGGGCCCACTGGATGAAA
GCTCCCATCTCCTTCAGCAAAGTGAAGCTGACCAACAAGCTCAATGGAGGCGGGCAGATAATGTTGAATT
CTCTGCATAAATATGAACCCCAGGTTCACATAGTGCGTGTTGGAAGTGCCCATCGAATGGTAACAAACTG
CTCCTTCCCTGAAACCCAGTTCATAGCCGTGACTGCCTATCAGAATGAGGAGATAACGGCTCTCAAAATC
AAGTACAATCCTTTTGCCAAAGCCTTCTTGGATGCCAAGGAAAGAAATCACCTAAGAGACGTACCGGAGG
CTATCTCTGAGAGCCAGCATGTGACCTATTCTCACTTGGGAGGCTGGATCTTTTCCAATCCAGATGGAGT
GTGCACAGCAGGAAACTCCAATTACCAGTATGCCGCTCCTCTGCCTCTGCCTGCTCCCCACACCCACCAT
GGCTGTGAGCACTATTCGGGTCTCCGAGGACACCGGCAGGCTCCCTACCCTTCTGCGTACATGCACAGAA
ACCATTCTCCCTCAGTGAATTTGATAGAAAGCTCAAGCAATAATCTGCAAGTTTTCTCGGGACCTGACAG
CTGGACTTCCTTATCCTCCACACCCCATGCCAGCATCCTGTCTGTACCCCACACCAACGGACCAATCAAT
CCAGGGCCCAGCCCCTACCCGTGCCTGTGGACCATCAGCAATGGTGCCGGAGGCCCCAGTGGGCCAGGCC
CGGAGGTGCACGCCAGCACCCCAGGAGCATTTCTCCTCGGAAACCCAGCTGTGACTTCACCCCCTTCTGT
GCTCTCCACCCAAGCACCCACTTCGGCTGGTGTGGAGGTTCTGGGGGAGCCCTCGCTAACCAGCATTGCT
GTGTCCACCTGGACAGCAGTGGCCTCGCATCCCTTCGCGGGCTGGGGTGGCCCAGGAGCGGGTGGGCACC
ATTCTCCTTCCTCACTGGATGGTTAGTAATGAACTAGTCCGTAACTTGAAAGTATTTCGATTTCTTGGCT
TTATATATCTTGTGGAAAGGACGATTCGTTTCTGGATAAAGAGAAACT
