>Addgene plasmid #141873 | TFORF1809 | depositor partial sequence | sequence record 277757 | Barcode
TTCGTTTCTGGATAAAGAGAAACT
